Addgene plasmid #176655: pLib6.4-Cquin_596
Purpose: (Empty Backbone) Expression of sgRNA under C. quinquefasciatus U6 (CPIJ039596) promoter & delivery of D.mel-Actin5C::EGFP-2A-puro|sgRNA cassette through PhiC31 RCME to AttP acceptor cell line/organism
Depositing lab: Norbert Perrimon. Depositing organization: Harvard Medical School. Publication: Bioinformatic and cell-based tools for pooled CRISPR knockout screening in mosquitos. Viswanatha R, Mameli E, Rodiger J, Merckaert P, Feitosa-Suntheimer F, Colpitts TM, Mohr SE, Hu Y, Perrimon N. Nat Commun. 2021 Nov 24;12(1):6825. doi: 10.1038/s41467-021-27129-3. PubMed 34819517.
Backbone
  Vector backbone: pUC19
  Vector type: Insect Expression ; CRISPR
  Selectable markers: Puromycin
Growth in bacteria
  Bacterial resistance: Ampicillin, 100 μg/mL
  Growth temperature: 37°C
  Growth strain: DH5alpha
  Copy number: High Copy
Gene/Insert
  Gene/Insert name: None
Terms and licenses: Academic/Nonprofit Terms; Industry Terms: Not Available to Industry
Depositor comments: Cloning of sgRNA targeting sequence into BbsI cassette. Please visit https://www.biorxiv.org/content/10.1101/2021.03.29.437496v2 for bioRxiv preprint.
How to cite: pLib6.4-Cquin_596 was a gift from Norbert Perrimon (Addgene plasmid # 176655 ; http://n2t.net/addgene:176655 ; RRID:Addgene_176655)
