[The description below was written by a language model from this plasmid's Addgene catalogue record and pLannotate feature annotations shown in this document.]
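Description:
pLib6.4-Cquin_596 is an empty sgRNA-expression and library-delivery backbone built on pUC19 for CRISPR work in mosquito and other insect cells. It is maintained in E. coli as a high-copy plasmid through the ColE1/pUC origin and selected with ampicillin via the bla gene. The feature table also picks up leftover pUC-type sequence, including lac promoter/operator elements and fragments of lacZα, lacI, rop, bom and a tetracycline resistance gene. These are backbone remnants and not functional payload.

The working portion lies between two minimal φC31 attB sites in opposite orientation. This arrangement allows recombination-mediated cassette exchange: φC31 integrase swaps the flanked segment into a matching attP acceptor locus in a cell line or organism, leaving the bacterial backbone behind. Within this segment, the record states that a Culex quinquefasciatus U6 promoter (CPIJ039596) drives sgRNA transcription. The automated annotation does not label that promoter, but the S. pyogenes Cas9 guide RNA scaffold is detected just after the first attB, and the promoter presumably occupies the unannotated stretch between them. No targeting sequence is present, and spacers are cloned into a BbsI cassette.

Downstream, the Drosophila melanogaster Actin5C promoter expresses EGFP joined through a 2A peptide to puromycin N-acetyltransferase, with an SV40 polyadenylation signal following the coding region. Cells that have taken up the cassette are therefore both fluorescent and puromycin-selectable.

Integration at a defined acceptor locus suits the plasmid to pooled CRISPR knockout screening, the context in which it was published for mosquito cells. The species-specific U6 promoter is intended to give efficient guide expression.
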