Features (pLannotate 1.2.2; 20 found; start..end, strand, type, name):
     96..200     +  promoter       AmpR promoter: bla
    201..1061    +  CDS            AmpR: β-lactamase; bla; confers resistance to ampicillin, carbenicillin, and related antibiotics
   1232..1820    +  rep_origin     ori: high-copy-number ColE1/pMB1/pBR322/pUC origin of replication
   2003..2095    +  CDS            lacI (fragment): lac repressor; lacI; The lac repressor binds to the lac operator to inhibit transcription in E. coli. This inhibition can be relieved by adding lactose or isopropyl-β-D-thiogalactopyranoside (IPTG).
   2108..2129    +  protein_bind   CAP binding site: CAP binding activates transcription in the presence of cAMP. E. coli catabolite activator protein
   2144..2174    +  promoter       lac promoter: promoter for the E. coli lac operon
   2182..2198    +  protein_bind   lac operator: The lac repressor binds to the lac operator to inhibit transcription in E. coli. This inhibition can be relieved by adding lactose or isopropyl-β-D-thiogalactopyranoside (IPTG). lac repressor encoded by lacI
   2235..2272    -  misc_feature   MCS (fragment): pUC18/19 multiple cloning site
   2276..2309    +  protein_bind   attB: minimal attB site for the φC31 integrase (Groth et al., 2000) phage φC31 integrase
   2526..2601    +  misc_RNA       gRNA scaffold: guide RNA scaffold for the Streptococcus pyogenes CRISPR/Cas9 system
   2853..5362    +  promoter       Ac5 promoter: Drosophila melanogaster actin 5C promoter
   5394..6110    +  CDS            EGFP: EGFP is a basic (constitutively fluorescent) green fluorescent protein published in 1996, derived from Aequorea victoria. It is reported to be a rapidly-maturing weak dimer with moderate acid sensitivity.
   6192..6791    +  CDS            PuroR: puromycin N-acetyltransferase; pac from Streptomyces alboniger; confers resistance to puromycin
   6799..6933    -  polyA_signal   SV40 poly(A) signal: SV40 polyadenylation signal
   6956..7040    -  CDS            large T antigen (fragment): large T antigen from SV40 (simian virus 40)
   7041..7123    +  CDS            TcR (fragment): tetracycline efflux protein; tet; confers resistance to tetracycline
   7127..7160    -  protein_bind   attB: minimal attB site for the φC31 integrase (Groth et al., 2000) phage φC31 integrase
   7172..7329    +  CDS            lacZα (fragment): LacZα fragment of β-galactosidase; lacZ fragment
   7335..7434    -  misc_feature   bom (fragment): basis of mobility region from pBR322
   7536..1       -  CDS            rop (fragment) (across the origin): Rop protein, which maintains plasmids at low copy number; rop
>Addgene plasmid #176655 | pLib6.4-Cquin_596 | addgene full sequence | sequence record 348547 | Addgene NGS Result
GACGAAAGGGCCTCGTGATACGCCTATTTTTATAGGTTAATGTCATGATAATAATGGTTTCTTAGACGTC
AGGTGGCACTTTTCGGGGAAATGTGCGCGGAACCCCTATTTGTTTATTTTTCTAAATACATTCAAATATG
TATCCGCTCATGAGACAATAACCCTGATAAATGCTTCAATAATATTGAAAAAGGAAGAGTATGAGTATTC
AACATTTCCGTGTCGCCCTTATTCCCTTTTTTGCGGCATTTTGCCTTCCTGTTTTTGCTCACCCAGAAAC
GCTGGTGAAAGTAAAAGATGCTGAAGATCAGTTGGGTGCACGAGTGGGTTACATCGAACTGGATCTCAAC
AGCGGTAAGATCCTTGAGAGTTTTCGCCCCGAAGAACGTTTTCCAATGATGAGCACTTTTAAAGTTCTGC
TATGTGGCGCGGTATTATCCCGTATTGACGCCGGGCAAGAGCAACTCGGTCGCCGCATACACTATTCTCA
GAATGACTTGGTTGAGTACTCACCAGTCACAGAAAAGCATCTTACGGATGGCATGACAGTAAGAGAATTA
TGCAGTGCTGCCATAACCATGAGTGATAACACTGCGGCCAACTTACTTCTGACAACGATCGGAGGACCGA
AGGAGCTAACCGCTTTTTTGCACAACATGGGGGATCATGTAACTCGCCTTGATCGTTGGGAACCGGAGCT
GAATGAAGCCATACCAAACGACGAGCGTGACACCACGATGCCTGTAGCAATGGCAACAACGTTGCGCAAA
CTATTAACTGGCGAACTACTTACTCTAGCTTCCCGGCAACAATTAATAGACTGGATGGAGGCGGATAAAG
TTGCAGGACCACTTCTGCGCTCGGCCCTTCCGGCTGGCTGGTTTATTGCTGATAAATCTGGAGCCGGTGA
GCGTGGGTCTCGCGGTATCATTGCAGCACTGGGGCCAGATGGTAAGCCCTCCCGTATCGTAGTTATCTAC
ACGACGGGGAGTCAGGCAACTATGGATGAACGAAATAGACAGATCGCTGAGATAGGTGCCTCACTGATTA
AGCATTGGTAACTGTCAGACCAAGTTTACTCATATATACTTTAGATTGATTTAAAACTTCATTTTTAATT
TAAAAGGATCTAGGTGAAGATCCTTTTTGATAATCTCATGACCAAAATCCCTTAACGTGAGTTTTCGTTC
CACTGAGCGTCAGACCCCGTAGAAAAGATCAAAGGATCTTCTTGAGATCCTTTTTTTCTGCGCGTAATCT
GCTGCTTGCAAACAAAAAAACCACCGCTACCAGCGGTGGTTTGTTTGCCGGATCAAGAGCTACCAACTCT
TTTTCCGAAGGTAACTGGCTTCAGCAGAGCGCAGATACCAAATACTGTTCTTCTAGTGTAGCCGTAGTTA
GGCCACCACTTCAAGAACTCTGTAGCACCGCCTACATACCTCGCTCTGCTAATCCTGTTACCAGTGGCTG
CTGCCAGTGGCGATAAGTCGTGTCTTACCGGGTTGGACTCAAGACGATAGTTACCGGATAAGGCGCAGCG
GTCGGGCTGAACGGGGGGTTCGTGCACACAGCCCAGCTTGGAGCGAACGACCTACACCGAACTGAGATAC
CTACAGCGTGAGCTATGAGAAAGCGCCACGCTTCCCGAAGGGAGAAAGGCGGACAGGTATCCGGTAAGCG
GCAGGGTCGGAACAGGAGAGCGCACGAGGGAGCTTCCAGGGGGAAACGCCTGGTATCTTTATAGTCCTGT
CGGGTTTCGCCACCTCTGACTTGAGCGTCGATTTTTGTGATGCTCGTCAGGGGGGCGGAGCCTATGGAAA
AACGCCAGCAACGCGGCCTTTTTACGGTTCCTGGCCTTTTGCTGGCCTTTTGCTCACATGTTCTTTCCTG
CGTTATCCCCTGATTCTGTGGATAACCGTATTACCGCCTTTGAGTGAGCTGATACCGCTCGCCGCAGCCG
AACGACCGAGCGCAGCGAGTCAGTGAGCGAGGAAGCGGAAGAGCGCCCAATACGCAAACCGCCTCTCCCC
GCGCGTTGGCCGATTCATTAATGCAGCTGGCACGACAGGTTTCCCGACTGGAAAGCGGGCAGTGAGCGCA
ACGCAATTAATGTGAGTTAGCTCACTCATTAGGCACCCCAGGCTTTACACTTTATGCTTCCGGCTCGTAT
GTTGTGTGGAATTGTGAGCGGATAACAATTTCACACAGGAAACAGCTATGACCATGATTACGCCAAGCTT
GCATGCCTGCAGGTCGACTCTAGAGGATCCCCCGGGTGCCAGGGCGTGCCCTTGGGCTCCCCGGGCGCGT
ACTTCGAACCAAACTTTGTACTCCTATGCTAAAATGTCTGCATTCATGGGATGTCGCGCAAACGAGTCCA
ATAAGAAATCAAACTGCTCGAATTCAACGTGACGCTACCCGGATTGCTATACCCATAACTTTATACATCG
CTAGAACCGCGTTCGCGCTCGCTTACTATATAAGCACTTTTCCGGCCCTACAAACTTGGGTCTTCGAGAA
GACCTGTTTTAGAGCTAGAAATAGCAAGTTAAAATAAGGCTAGTCCGTTATCAACTTGAAAAAGTGGCAC
CGAGTCGGTGCTTTTTTTTGTCAGTTCAGATTGGGTTAGGTGAAAAGGACTAGGGGAACTTTTTTGCCTA
CCTGGAGCCTGAGAGTTGTTCAATAAAATAAAAATGTTTCGTTTTTTTGCTTTCGCCAGTATTTATTATT
TTTCATCAATATGTATTCAATTTGGTATGTATTTAGTAATTGTAATATATAGACAATGGTTTTCGGTACC
CAGCATGCAATTCTATATTCTAAAAACACAAATGATACTTCTAAAAAAAAATCATGAATGGCATCAACTC
TGAATCAAATCTTTGCAGATGCACCTACTTCTCATTTCCACTGTCACATCATTTTTCCAGATCTCGCTGC
CTGTTATGTGGCCCACAAACCAAGACACGTTTTATGGCCATTAAAGCTGGCTGATCGTCGCCAAACACCA
AATACATAATGAATATGTACACATTCGAGAAAGAAGCGATCAAAGAAGCATCTTCGGGCGGAGTAGGAGA
ATGCGGAGGAGAAGGAGAACGAGCTGATCTAGTATCTCTCCACAATCCAATGCCAACTGACCAACTGGCC
ATATTCGGAGCAATTTGAAGCCAATTTCCATCGCCTGGCGATCGCTCCATTCTTGGCTATATGTTTTTCA
CCGTTACCCGGGGCCATTTTCAAAGACTCGTCGGCAAGATAAGATTGTGTCACTCGCTGTCTCTCTTCAT
TTGTCGAAGAATGCTGAGGAATTTCGCGATGACGTCGGCGAGTATTTTGAAGAATGAGAATAATTTGTAT
TTATACGAAAATCAGTTAGTGGAATTTTCTACAAAAACATGTTATCTATAGATAATTTTGTTGCAAAATA
TGTTGACTATGACAAAGATTGTATGTATATACCTTTAATGTATTCTCATTTTCTTATGTATTTATAATGG
CAATGATGATACTGATGATATTTTAAGATGATGCCAGACCAAAAGGCTTGAATTTCTGCGTCTTTTGCCG
AACGCAGTGCATGTGCAATTGTTGTTTTTTGGAATATTCAATTTTCGGACTGTCCGCTTTGATTTCAGTT
TCTTGGCTTATTCAAAAAGCAAAGTAAAGCCAAAAAAGCGAGATGGCAATACCAAATGCGGCAAAACGGT
AGTGGAAGGAAAGGGGTGCGGGGCAGCGGAAGGAAGGGTGGGGCGGGGCGTGGCGGGGTCTGTGGCTGGG
CGCGACGTCACCGACGTTGGAGCCACTCCTTTGACCATGTGTGCGTGTGTGTATTATTCGTGTCTCGCCA
CTCGCCGGTTGTTTTTTTCTTTTTATGCTGCGCTCTCTCTAGCGCCATCTCGCTTACGCATGCTCAACGC
ACCGCATGTTGCCGTTTCCTTTTATGCGTCATTTTGGCTCGAAATAGGCAATTATTTAAACAAAGATTAG
TCAACGAAAACGCTAAAATAAATAAGTCTACAATATGGTTACTTATTGCCATGTGTGTGCAGCCAACGAT
AGCAACAAAAGCAACAACACAGGTGGCTTTCCCTCTTTCACTTTTTGTTTGCAAGCCGCGTGCGAGCAAG
ACGGCACGACCGGCAAACGCAATTACGCTGACAAAGAGCAGACGAAGTTTTGGCGAAAAACATCAAGGCG
CCTGATACGAATGCATTTGCAATAACAATTGCGATATTTAATATTGTTTATGAAGCTGTTTGACTTCAAA
ACACACAAAAAAAAAAATAAAACAAATTATTTGAAAGAGAATTAGGAATCGGACGCTTATCGTTAGGGTA
ACAACAAGAAATGCTTACTGAGTCACAGCCTCTGGAAAACTGCCGCAAGCCAGAGAGAGAGAGAAAAAGA
GGGAGAGCAGCTTAGACCGCATGTGCTTGTGTGTGAGGCGTCTCTCTCTTCGTCTCTGTTGCGCAAACGC
ATAGACTGCACTGAAAAAATCGATTACCTATTTTTTATGAATGAATATTTGCACTATTACTATTCAAAAC
TATTAAGATAGCAATCACATTCAATAGCCAAATACTATACCACCTGAGCGATGCAACGAAATGATCAATT
TGAGCAAAAATGCTGCATATTTAGGACGGCATCATTATAGAAATGCTTCTTGCTGTGTACTTTTCTCTCG
TCTGGCAGCTGTTTCGCCGTTATTGTTAAAACCGGCTTAAGTTAGGTGTGTTTTCTACGACTAGTGAATG
CCCTACTAGAAGATGTGTGTTGCACAAAATGTCCCTGGAATAACCAATTTGAAGTGCAGATAGCAGTAAA
CGTAAGCTAATATGAATATTATTTAACTGTAATGTTTTAATATCGCTGGACATTACTAATAAACCCACTA
TAAACACATGTACATATGTATGTTTTGGCATACAATGAGTAGTTGGGGAAAAAATGTGTAAAAGCACCGT
GACCATCACAGCATAAAGATAACCAGCTGAAGTATCGAATATGAGTAACCCCCAAATTGAATCACATGCC
GCAACTGATAGGACCCATGGAAGTACACTCTTCATGGCGATATACAAGACACACACAAGCACGAACACCC
AGTTGCGGAGGAAATTCTCCGTAAATGAAAACCCAATCGGCGAACAATTCATACCCATATATGGTAAAAG
TTTTGAACGCGACTTGAGAGCGGAGAGCATTGCGGCTGATAAGGTTTTAGCGCTAAGCGGGCTTTATAAA
ACGGGCTGCGGGACCAGTTTTCATATCACTACCGTTTGAGTTCTTGTGCTGTGTGGATACTCCTCCCGAC
ACAAAGCCGCTCCATCAGCCAGCAGTCGTCTAATCCAGAGACCCCGGATCCAGGAATTCGCCCTTGTTTA
AACATGGTGAGCAAGGGCGAGGAGCTGTTCACCGGGGTGGTGCCCATCCTGGTCGAGCTGGACGGCGACG
TAAACGGCCACAAGTTCAGCGTGTCCGGCGAGGGCGAGGGCGATGCCACCTACGGCAAGCTGACCCTGAA
GTTCATCTGCACCACCGGCAAGCTGCCCGTGCCCTGGCCCACCCTCGTGACCACCCTGACCTACGGCGTG
CAGTGCTTCAGCCGCTACCCCGACCACATGAAGCAGCACGACTTCTTCAAGTCCGCCATGCCCGAAGGCT
ACGTCCAGGAGCGCACCATCTTCTTCAAGGGCGACGGCAACTACAAGACCCGCGCCGAGGTGAAGTTCGA
GGGCGACACCCTGGTGAACCGCATCGAGCTGAAGGGCATCGACTTCAAGGAGGACGGCAACATCCTGGGG
CACAAGCTGGAGTACAACTACAACAGCCACAACGTCTATATCATGGCCGACAAGCAGAAGAACGGCATCA
AGGTGAACTTCAAGATCCGCCACAACATCGAGGACGGCAGCGTGCAGCTCGCCGACCACTACCAGCAGAA
CACCCCCATCGGCGACGGCCCCGTGCTGCTGCCCGACAACCACTACCTGAGCACCCAGTCCGCCCTGAGC
AAAGACCCCAACGAGAAGCGCGATCACATGGTCCTGCTGGAGTTCGTGACCGCCGCCGGGATCACTCTCG
GCATGGACGAGCTGTACAAGCTTGAGGGCAGAGGAAGCCTTCTAACATGCGGTGACGTGGAGGAGAATCC
CGGCCCTGCTAGCGGTAGCGGCAGCGGTAGCATGACCGAGTACAAGCCCACGGTGCGCCTCGCCACCCGC
GACGACGTCCCCCGGGCCGTACGCACCCTCGCCGCCGCGTTCGCCGACTACCCCGCCACGCGCCACACCG
TCGACCCGGACCGCCACATCGAGCGGGTCACCGAGCTGCAAGAACTCTTCCTCACGCGCGTCGGGCTCGA
CATCGGCAAGGTGTGGGTCGCGGACGACGGCGCCGCGGTGGCGGTCTGGACCACGCCGGAGAGCGTCGAA
GCGGGGGCGGTGTTCGCCGAGATCGGCCCGCGCATGGCCGAGTTGAGCGGTTCCCGGCTGGCCGCGCAGC
AACAGATGGAAGGCCTCCTGGCGCCGCACCGGCCCAAGGAGCCCGCGTGGTTCCTGGCCACCGTCGGCGT
CTCGCCCGACCACCAGGGCAAGGGTCTGGGCAGCGCCGTCGTGCTCCCCGGAGTGGAGGCGGCCGAGCGC
GCCGGGGTGCCCGCCTTCCTGGAGACCTCCGCGCCCCGCAACCTCCCCTTCTACGAGCGGCTCGGCTTCA
CCGTCACCGCCGACGTCGAGGTGCCCGAAGGACCGCGCACCTGGTGCATGACCCGCAAGCCCGGTGCCTG
ACTCGAGGGATCCAGACATGATAAGATACATTGATGAGTTTGGACAAACCACAACTAGAATGCAGTGAAA
AAAATGCTTTATTTGTGAAATTTGTGATGCTATTGCTTTATTTGTAACCATTATAAGCTGCAATAAACAA
GTTAACAACAACAATTGCATTCATTTTATGTTTCAGGTTCAGGGGGAGGTGTGGGAGGTTTTTTAAAGCA
AGTAAAACCTCTACAAATGTGGTATGGCTGATTATGATCAGTCGACCGATGCCCTTGAGAGCCTTCAACC
CAGTCAGCTCCTTCCGGTGGGCGCGGGGCATGACTATCGTCGCCGCACTTATGGTACGCGCCCGGGGAGC
CCAAGGGCACGCCCTGGCACCCGAAGGGCGAATTCACTGGCCGTCGTTTTACAACGTCGTGACTGGGAAA
ACCCTGGCGTTACCCAACTTAATCGCCTTGCAGCACATCCCCCTTTCGCCAGCTGGCGTAATAGCGAAGA
GGCCCGCACCGATCGCCCTTCCCAACAGTTGCGCAGCCTGAATGGCGAATGGCGCCTGATGCGGTATTTT
CTCCTTACGCATCTGTGCGGTATTTCACACCGCATATGGTGCACTCTCAGTACAATCTGCTCTGATGCCG
CATAGTTAAGCCAGCCCCGACACCCGCCAACACCCGCTGACGCGCCCTGACGGGCTTGTCTGCTCCCGGC
ATCCGCTTACAGACAAGCTGTGACCGTCTCCGGGAGCTGCATGTGTCAGAGGTTTTCACCGTCATCACCG
AAACGCGCGA
